>Addgene plasmid #111185 | pLXI_TRC403 SMARCB1 var 2 | addgene full sequence | sequence record 225115 | Addgene NGS Result
GGACAGCAGAGATCCACTTTGGCCGCGAATCGATATGTCGAGTTTACTCCCTATCAGTGATAGAGAACGT
ATGTCGAGTTTACTCCCTATCAGTGATAGAGAACGATGTCGAGTTTACTCCCTATCAGTGATAGAGAACG
TATGTCGAGTTTACTCCCTATCAGTGATAGAGAACGTATGTCGAGTTTACTCCCTATCAGTGATAGAGAA
CGTATGTCGAGTTTATCCCTATCAGTGATAGAGAACGTATGTCGAGTTTACTCCCTATCAGTGATAGAGA
ACGTATGTCGAGGTAGGCGTGTACGGTGGGAGGCCTATATAAGCAGAGCTCGTTTAGTGAACCGTCAGAT
CGCCTGGAGAATTGGCTAGCATCAACAAGTTTGTACAAAAAAGTTGGCACCATGATGATGATGGCGCTGA
GCAAGACCTTCGGGCAGAAGCCCGTGAAGTTCCAGCTGGAGGACGACGGCGAGTTCTACATGATCGGCTC
CGAGGTGGGAAACTACCTCCGTATGTTCCGAGGTTCTCTGTACAAGAGATACCCCTCACTCTGGAGGCGA
CTAGCCACTGTGGAAGAGAGGAAGAAAATAGTTGCATCGTCACATGATCACGGATACACGACTCTAGCCA
CCAGTGTGACCCTGTTAAAAGCCTCGGAAGTGGAAGAGATTCTGGATGGCAACGATGAGAAGTACAAGGC
TGTGTCCATCAGCACAGAGCCCCCCACCTACCTCAGGGAACAGAAGGCCAAGAGGAACAGCCAGTGGGTA
CCCACCCTGCCCAACAGCTCCCACCACTTAGATGCCGTGCCATGCTCCACAACCATCAACAGGAACCGCA
TGGGCCGAGACAAGAAGAGAACCTTCCCCCTTTGCTTTGATGACCATGACCCAGCTGTGATCCATGAGAA
CGCATCTCAGCCCGAGGTGCTGGTCCCCATCCGGCTGGACATGGAGATCGATGGGCAGAAGCTGCGAGAC
GCCTTCACCTGGAACATGAATGAGAAGTTGATGACGCCTGAGATGTTTTCAGAAATCCTCTGTGACGATC
TGGATTTGAACCCGCTGACGTTTGTGCCAGCCATCGCCTCTGCCATCAGACAGCAGATCGAGTCCTACCC
CACGGACAGCATCCTGGAGGACCAGTCAGACCAGCGCGTCATCATCAAGCTGAACATCCATGTGGGAAAC
ATTTCCCTGGTGGACCAGTTTGAGTGGGACATGTCAGAGAAGGAGAACTCACCAGAGAAGTTTGCCCTGA
AGCTGTGCTCGGAGCTGGGGTTGGGCGGGGAGTTTGTCACCACCATCGCATACAGCATCCGGGGACAGCT
GAGCTGGCATCAGAAGACCTACGCCTTCAGCGAGAACCCTCTGCCCACAGTGGAGATTGCCATCCGGAAC
ACGGGCGATGCGGACCAGTGGTGCCCACTGCTGGAGACTCTGACAGACGCTGAGATGGAGAAGAAGATCC
GCGACCAGGACAGGAACACGAGGCGGATGAGGCGTCTTGCCAACACGGCCCCGGCCTGGTTGCCAACTTT
CTTGTACAAAGTGGTTGCAGGAAAGCCAATCCCAAACCCACTCCTAGGTCTCGACAGTACAGCATAGACC
GGTCCACCACCACCACCACCACTAAGGATCCGGGGTTGGGGTTGCGCCTTTTCCAAGGCAGCCCTGGGTT
TGCGCAGGGACGCGGCTGCTCTGGGCGTGGTTCCGGGAAACGCAGCGGCGCCGACCCTGGGTCTCGCACA
TTCTTCACGTCCGTTCGCAGCGTCACCCGGATCTTCGCCGCTACCCTTGTGGGCCCCCCGGCGACGCTTC
CTGCTCCGCCCCTAAGTCGGGAAGGTTCCTTGCGGTTCGCGGCGTGCCGGACGTGACAAACGGAAGCCGC
ACGTCTCACTAGTACCCTCGCAGACGGACAGCGCCAGGGAGCAATGGCAGCGCGCCGACCGCGATGGGCT
GTGGCCAATAGCGGCTGCTCAGCAGGGCGCGCCGAGAGCAGCGGCCGGGAAGGGGCGGTGCGGGAGGCGG
GGTGTGGGGCGGTAGTGTGGGCCCTGTTCCTGCCCGCGCGGTGTTCCGCATTCTGCAAGCCTCCGGAGCG
CACGTCGGCAGTCGGCTCCCTCGTTGACCGAATCACCGACCTCTCTCCCCAGCAATTCACCATGACCGAG
TACAAGCCCACGGTGCGCCTCGCCACCCGCGACGACGTCCCCAGGGCCGTACGCACCCTCGCCGCCGCGT
TCGCCGACTACCCCGCCACGCGCCACACCGTCGATCCGGACCGCCACATCGAGCGGGTCACCGAGCTGCA
AGAACTCTTCCTCACGCGCGTCGGGCTCGACATCGGCAAGGTGTGGGTCGCGGACGACGGCGCCGCGGTG
GCGGTCTGGACCACGCCGGAGAGCGTCGAAGCGGGGGCGGTGTTCGCCGAGATCGGCCCGCGCATGGCCG
AGTTGAGCGGTTCCCGGCTGGCCGCGCAGCAACAGATGGAAGGCCTCCTGGCGCCGCACCGGCCCAAGGA
GCCCGCGTGGTTCCTGGCCACCGTCGGCGTCTCGCCCGACCACCAGGGCAAGGGTCTGGGCAGCGCCGTC
GTGCTCCCCGGAGTGGAGGCGGCCGAGCGCGCCGGGGTGCCCGCCTTCCTGGAGACCTCCGCGCCCCGCA
ACCTCCCCTTCTACGAGCGGCTCGGCTTCACCGTCACCGCCGACGTCGAGGTGCCCGAAGGACCGCGCAC
CTGGTGCATGACCCGCAAGCCCGGTGCCGAAGGTAGAGGTTCTCTCCTCACTTGTGGTGATGTTGAAGAA
AACCCTGGTCCAATGTCTAGACTGGACAAGAGCAAAGTCATAAACGGAGCTCTGGAATTACTCAATGGTG
TCGGTATCGAAGGCCTGACGACAAGGAAACTCGCTCAAAAGCTGGGAGTTGAGCAGCCTACCCTGTACTG
GCACGTGAAGAACAAGCGGGCCCTGCTCGATGCCCTGCCAATCGAGATGCTGGACAGGCATCATACCCAC
TTCTGCCCCCTGGAAGGCGAGTCATGGCAAGACTTTCTGCGGAACAACGCCAAGTCATACCGCTGTGCTC
TCCTCTCACATCGCGACGGGGCTAAAGTGCATCTCGGCACCCGCCCAACAGAGAAACAGTACGAAACCCT
GGAAAATCAGCTCGCGTTCCTGTGTCAGCAAGGCTTCTCCCTGGAGAACGCACTGTACGCTCTGTCCGCC
GTGGGCCACTTTACACTGGGCTGCGTATTGGAGGAACAGGAGCATCAAGTAGCAAAAGAGGAAAGAGAGA
CACCTACCACCGATTCTATGCCCCCACTTCTGAGACAAGCAATTGAGCTGTTCGACCGGCAGGGAGCCGA
ACCTGCCTTCCTTTTCGGCCTGGAACTAATCATATGTGGCCTGGAGAAACAGCTAAAGTGCGAAAGCGGC
GGGCCGACCGACGCCCTTGACGATTTTGACTTAGACATGCTCCCAGCCGATGCCCTTGACGACTTTGACC
TTGATATGCTGCCTGCTGACGCTCTTGACGATTTTGACCTTGACATGCTCCCCGGGTAACTAAGTAAGGA
TCGATCCAAGATATCGTATTCTTAACTATGTTGCTCCTTTTACGCTATGTGGATACGCTGCTTTAATGCC
TTTGTATCATGCTATTGCTTCCCGTATGGCTTTCATTTTCTCCTCCTTGTATAAATCCTGGTTGCTGTCT
CTTTATGAGGAGTTGTGGCCCGTTGTCAGGCAACGTGGCGTGGTGTGCACTGTGTTTGCTGACGCAACCC
CCACTGGTTGGGGCATTGCCACCACCTGTCAGCTCCTTTCCGGGACTTTCGCTTTCCCCCTCCCTATTGC
CACGGCGGAACTCATCGCCGCCTGCCTTGCCCGCTGCTGGACAGGGGCTCGGCTGTTGGGCACTGACAAT
TCCGTGGTGTTGTCGGGGAAGCTGACGTCCTTTCCATGGCTGCTCGCCTGTGTTGCCACCTGGATTCTGC
GCGGGACGTCCTTCTGCTACGTCCCTTCGGCCCTCAATCCAGCGGACCTTCCTTCCCGCGGCCTGCTGCC
GGCTCTGCGGCCTCTTCCGCGTCTTCGCCTTCGCCCTCAGACGAGTCGGATCTCCCTTTGGGCCGCCTCC
CCGCCTGTTTCGCCTCGGCGTCCGGACTAGAGGTACCTTTAAGACCAATGACTTACAAGGCAGCTGTAGA
TCTTAGCCACTTTTTAAAAGAAAAGGGGGGACTGGAAGGGCTAATTCACTCCCAACGAAGACAAGATCTG
CTTTTTGCTTGTACTGGGTCTCTCTGGTTAGACCAGATCTGAGCCTGGGAGCTCTCTGGCTAACTAGGGA
ACCCACTGCTTAAGCCTCAATAAAGCTTGCCTTGAGTGCTTCAAGTAGTGTGTGCCCGTCTGTTGTGTGA
CTCTGGTAACTAGAGATCCCTCAGACCCTTTTAGTCAGTGTGGAAAATCTCTAGCAGTAGTAGTTCATGT
CATCTTATTATTCAGTATTTATAACTTGCAAAGAAATGAATATCAGAGAGTGAGAGGAACTTGTTTATTG
CAGCTTATAATGGTTACAAATAAAGCAATAGCATCACAAATTTCACAAATAAAGCATTTTTTTCACTGCA
TTCTAGTTGTGGTTTGTCCAAACTCATCAATGTATCTTATCATGTCTGGCTCTAGCTATCCCGCCCCTAA
CTCCGCCCATCCCGCCCCTAACTCCGCCCAGTTCCGCCCATTCTCCGCCCCATGGCTGACTAATTTTTTT
TATTTATGCAGAGGCCGAGGCCGCCTCGGCCTCTGAGCTATTCCAGAAGTAGTGAGGAGGCTTTTTTGGA
GGCCTTTCAAATATGTATCCGCTCATGAGACAATAACCCTGATAAATGCTTCAATAATATTGAAAAAGGA
AGAGTATGAGTATTCAACATTTCCGTGTCGCCCTTATTCCCTTTTTTGCGGCATTTTGCCTTCCTGTTTT
TGCTCACCCAGAAACGCTGGTGAAAGTAAAAGATGCTGAAGATCAGTTGGGTGCACGAGTGGGTTACATC
GAACTGGATCTCAACAGCGGTAAGATCCTTGAGAGTTTTCGCCCCGAAGAACGTTTTCCAATGATGAGCA
CTTTTAAAGTTCTGCTATGTGGCGCGGTATTATCCCGTATTGACGCCGGGCAAGAGCAACTCGGTCGCCG
CATACACTATTCTCAGAATGACTTGGTTGAGTACTCACCAGTCACAGAAAAGCATCTTACGGATGGCATG
ACAGTAAGAGAATTATGCAGTGCTGCCATAACCATGAGTGATAACACTGCGGCCAACTTACTTCTGACAA
CGATCGGAGGACCGAAGGAGCTAACCGCTTTTTTGCACAACATGGGGGATCATGTAACTCGCCTTGATCG
TTGGGAACCGGAGCTGAATGAAGCCATACCAAACGACGAGCGTGACACCACGATGCCTGTAGCAATGGCA
ACAACGTTGCGCAAACTATTAACTGGCGAACTACTTACTCTAGCTTCCCGGCAACAATTAATAGACTGGA
TGGAGGCGGATAAAGTTGCAGGACCACTTCTGCGCTCGGCCCTTCCGGCTGGCTGGTTTATTGCTGATAA
ATCTGGAGCCGGTGAGCGTGGGTCTCGCGGTATCATTGCAGCACTGGGGCCAGATGGTAAGCCCTCCCGT
ATCGTAGTTATCTACACGACGGGGAGTCAGGCAACTATGGATGAACGAAATAGACAGATCGCTGAGATAG
GTGCCTCACTGATTAAGCATTGGTAACTGTCAGACCAAGTTTACTCATATATACTTTAGATTGATTTAAA
ACTTCATTTTTAATTTAAAAGGATCTAGGTGAAGATCCTTTTTGATAATCTCATGACCAAAATCCCTTAA
CGTGAGTTTTCGTTCCACTGAGCGTCAGACCCCGTAGAAAAGATCAAAGGATCTTCTTGAGATCCTTTTT
TTCTGCGCGTAATCTGCTGCTTGCAAACAAAAAAACCACCGCTACCAGCGGTGGTTTGTTTGCCGGATCA
AGAGCTACCAACTCTTTTTCCGAAGGTAACTGGCTTCAGCAGAGCGCAGATACCAAATACTGTTCTTCTA
GTGTAGCCGTAGTTAGGCCACCACTTCAAGAACTCTGTAGCACCGCCTACATACCTCGCTCTGCTAATCC
TGTTACCAGTGGCTGCTGCCAGTGGCGATAAGTCGTGTCTTACCGGGTTGGACTCAAGACGATAGTTACC
GGATAAGGCGCAGCGGTCGGGCTGAACGGGGGGTTCGTGCACACAGCCCAGCTTGGAGCGAACGACCTAC
ACCGAACTGAGATACCTACAGCGTGAGCTATGAGAAAGCGCCACGCTTCCCGAAGGGAGAAAGGCGGACA
GGTATCCGGTAAGCGGCAGGGTCGGAACAGGAGAGCGCACGAGGGAGCTTCCAGGGGGAAACGCCTGGTA
TCTTTATAGTCCTGTCGGGTTTCGCCACCTCTGACTTGAGCGTCGATTTTTGTGATGCTCGTCAGGGGGG
CGGAGCCTATGGAAAAACGCCAGCAACGCGGCCTTTTTACGGTTCCTGGCCTTTTGCTGGCCTTTTGCTC
ACATGTTCTTTCCTGCGTTATCCCCTGATTCTGTGGATAACCGTATTACCGCCTTTGAGTGAGCTGATAC
CGCTCGCCGCAGCCGAACGACCGAGCGCAGCGAGTCAGTGAGCGAGGAAGCGGAAGAGCGCCCAATACGC
AAACCGCCTCTCCCCGCGCGTTGGCCGATTCATTAATGCAGCTGGCACGACAGGTTTCCCGACTGGAAAG
CGGGCAGTGAGCGCAACGCAATTAATGTGAGTTAGCTCACTCATTAGGCACCCCAGGCTTTACACTTTAT
GCTTCCGGCTCGTATGTTGTGTGGAATTGTGAGCGGATAACAATTTCACACAGGAAACAGCTATGACCAT
GATTACGCCAAGCGCGCAATTAACCCTCACTAAAGGGAACAAAAGCTGGAGCTGCAAGCTTAATGTAGTC
TTATGCAATACTCTTGTAGTCTTGCAACATGGTAACGATGAGTTAGCAACATGCCTTACAAGGAGAGAAA
AAGCACCGTGCATGCCGATTGGTGGAAGTAAGGTGGTACGATCGTGCCTTATTAGGAAGGCAACAGACGG
GTCTGACATGGATTGGACGAACCACTGAATTGCCGCATTGCAGAGATATTGTATTTAAGTGCCTAGCTCG
ATACATAAACGGGTCTCTCTGGTTAGACCAGATCTGAGCCTGGGAGCTCTCTGGCTAACTAGGGAACCCA
CTGCTTAAGCCTCAATAAAGCTTGCCTTGAGTGCTTCAAGTAGTGTGTGCCCGTCTGTTGTGTGACTCTG
GTAACTAGAGATCCCTCAGACCCTTTTAGTCAGTGTGGAAAATCTCTAGCAGTGGCGCCCGAACAGGGAC
TTGAAAGCGAAAGGGAAACCAGAGGAGCTCTCTCGACGCAGGACTCGGCTTGCTGAAGCGCGCACGGCAA
GAGGCGAGGGGCGGCGACTGGTGAGTACGCCAAAAATTTTGACTAGCGGAGGCTAGAAGGAGAGAGATGG
GTGCGAGAGCGTCAGTATTAAGCGGGGGAGAATTAGATCGCGATGGGAAAAAATTCGGTTAAGGCCAGGG
GGAAAGAAAAAATATAAATTAAAACATATAGTATGGGCAAGCAGGGAGCTAGAACGATTCGCAGTTAATC
CTGGCCTGTTAGAAACATCAGAAGGCTGTAGACAAATACTGGGACAGCTACAACCATCCCTTCAGACAGG
ATCAGAAGAACTTAGATCATTATATAATACAGTAGCAACCCTCTATTGTGTGCATCAAAGGATAGAGATA
AAAGACACCAAGGAAGCTTTAGACAAGATAGAGGAAGAGCAAAACAAAAGTAAGACCACCGCACAGCAAG
CGGCCGCTGATCTTCAGACCTGGAGGAGGAGATATGAGGGACAATTGGAGAAGTGAATTATATAAATATA
AAGTAGTAAAAATTGAACCATTAGGAGTAGCACCCACCAAGGCAAAGAGAAGAGTGGTGCAGAGAGAAAA
AAGAGCAGTGGGAATAGGAGCTTTGTTCCTTGGGTTCTTGGGAGCAGCAGGAAGCACTATGGGCGCAGCG
TCAATGACGCTGACGGTACAGGCCAGACAATTATTGTCTGGTATAGTGCAGCAGCAGAACAATTTGCTGA
GGGCTATTGAGGCGCAACAGCATCTGTTGCAACTCACAGTCTGGGGCATCAAGCAGCTCCAGGCAAGAAT
CCTGGCTGTGGAAAGATACCTAAAGGATCAACAGCTCCTGGGGATTTGGGGTTGCTCTGGAAAACTCATT
TGCACCACTGCTGTGCCTTGGAATGCTAGTTGGAGTAATAAATCTCTGGAACAGATTTGGAATCACACGA
CCTGGATGGAGTGGGACAGAGAAATTAACAATTACACAAGCTTAATACACTCCTTAATTGAAGAATCGCA
AAACCAGCAAGAAAAGAATGAACAAGAATTATTGGAATTAGATAAATGGGCAAGTTTGTGGAATTGGTTT
AACATAACAAATTGGCTGTGGTATATAAAATTATTCATAATGATAGTAGGAGGCTTGGTAGGTTTAAGAA
TAGTTTTTGCTGTACTTTCTATAGTGAATAGAGTTAGGCAGGGATATTCACCATTATCGTTTCAGACCCA
CCTCCCAACCCCGAGGGGACAATTCTCGACCTCGAGACAAATGGCAGTATTCATCCACAATTTTAAAAGA
AAAGGGGGGATTGGGGGGTACAGTGCAGGGGAAAGAATAGTAGACATAATAGCAACAGACATACAAACTA
AAGAATTACAAAAACAAATTACAAAAATTCAAAATTTTCGGGTTTATTACAG
Features (pLannotate 1.2.2; 29 found; start..end, strand, type, name):
     40..354     +  promoter       tight TRE promoter: Tet-responsive promoter PTight, consisting of seven tet operator sequences followed by the minimal CMV promoter
    376..393     +  protein_bind   attB1 (fragment): mutant version of attB; core recombination site for the Gateway® BP reaction BP Clonase™
    402..1529    +  CDS            SMARCB1: SNF5_HUMAN - Also known as BAF47, INI1, SNF5L1. Experimental evidence at protein level: Swiss-Prot protein existence level 1. Core component of the BAF (hSWI/SNF) complex. This ATP- dependent chromatin-remodeling complex plays important roles in cell proliferation and differentiation, in cellular antiviral activities and inhibition of tumor formation. The BAF complex is able to create a stable, altered form of chromatin that constrains fewer negative supercoils than normal. This change in supercoiling would be due to the conversion of up to one-half of the nucleosomes on polynucleosomal arrays
   1537..1554    -  protein_bind   attB2 (fragment): mutant version of attB; core recombination site for the Gateway® BP reaction BP Clonase™
   1614..1632    +  CDS            9xHis (fragment): 9xHis affinity tag
   1642..2152    +  promoter       hPGK promoter: human phosphoglycerate kinase 1 promoter
   2162..2758    +  CDS            PuroR (fragment): puromycin N-acetyltransferase; pac from Streptomyces; confers resistance to puromycin
   2813..3510    +  CDS            rtTA3 (fragment): reverse tetracycline transactivator 3 activates expression from Tet-responsive promoters in the presence of doxycycline
   3440..3550    +  CDS            VP48: 3 tandem repeats of the minimal activation domain of herpes simplex virus VP16 (Cheng et al., 2013)
   3586..4134    +  misc_feature   WPRE (fragment): woodchuck hepatitis virus posttranscriptional regulatory element
   4160..4231    +  CDS            nef (fragment): NEF_HV1Z2 - Experimental evidence at protein level: Swiss-Prot protein existence level 1. Extracellular Nef protein targets CD4(+) T-lymphocytes for apoptosis by interacting with CXCR4 surface receptors. From Human immunodeficiency virus type 1 group M subtype D (isolate Z2/CDC-Z34) (HIV-1).
   4233..4466    +  LTR            3' LTR (ΔU3): self-inactivating 3' long terminal repeat (LTR) from HIV-1
   4538..4659    +  polyA_signal   SV40 poly(A) signal: SV40 polyadenylation signal
   4699..4834    +  rep_origin     SV40 ori: SV40 origin of replication
   4842..4905    +  promoter       AmpR promoter: bla
   4906..5766    +  CDS            AmpR: β-lactamase; bla; confers resistance to ampicillin, carbenicillin, and related antibiotics
   5937..6525    +  rep_origin     ori: high-copy-number ColE1/pMB1/pBR322/pUC origin of replication
   6708..6800    +  CDS            lacI (fragment): lac repressor; lacI; The lac repressor binds to the lac operator to inhibit transcription in E. coli. This inhibition can be relieved by adding lactose or isopropyl-β-D-thiogalactopyranoside (IPTG).
   6813..6834    +  protein_bind   CAP binding site: CAP binding activates transcription in the presence of cAMP. E. coli catabolite activator protein
   6849..6879    +  promoter       lac promoter: promoter for the E. coli lac operon
   6887..6903    +  protein_bind   lac operator: The lac repressor binds to the lac operator to inhibit transcription in E. coli. This inhibition can be relieved by adding lactose or isopropyl-β-D-thiogalactopyranoside (IPTG). lac repressor encoded by lacI
   6948..6966    +  promoter       T3 promoter: promoter for bacteriophage T3 RNA polymerase
   6994..7220    +  promoter       RSV promoter: Rous sarcoma virus enhancer/promoter
   7221..7401    +  LTR            5' LTR (truncated): truncated 5' long terminal repeat (LTR) from HIV-1
   7448..7573    +  misc_feature   HIV-1 Ψ: packaging signal of human immunodeficiency virus type 1
   7557..7920    +  CDS            HIV-1 gag (fragment): gag protein from human immunodeficiency virus 1; gag
   8066..8299    +  misc_feature   RRE: The Rev response element (RRE) of HIV-1 allows for Rev-dependent mRNA export from the nucleus to the cytoplasm.
   8676..8700    +  CDS            Rev (fragment): human immunodeficiency virus 1 (HIV-1) Rev protein; rev; enhances nuclear export of unspliced and incompletely spliced viral mRNAs
   8741..8858    +  misc_feature   cPPT/CTS: central polypurine tract and central termination sequence of HIV-1
