[The description below was written by a language model from this plasmid's Addgene catalogue record and pLannotate feature annotations shown in this document.]
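Description:
pLXI_TRC403 SMARCB1 var 2 is a third-generation-style, self-inactivating HIV-1 lentiviral expression vector for doxycycline-inducible expression of human SMARCB1 (BAF47/INI1/SNF5), transcript variant 2. It is built on a Broad Institute pLXI backbone, and the open reading frame was introduced by Gateway cloning, leaving attB1 and attB2 remnants on either side of the coding sequence. In bacteria it is maintained through a ColE1/pUC-type origin with ampicillin resistance; the catalogue nonetheless lists it as low copy and names a recombination-tolerant strain, as is common for LTR-containing plasmids.

The viral genome is transcribed from an RSV promoter fused to a truncated 5' LTR. It carries the Ψ packaging signal, a partial gag, the RRE, cPPT/CTS, a WPRE and a ΔU3 3' LTR, followed by an SV40 poly(A) signal and SV40 origin. Within this frame, a tight TRE promoter (seven tet operators plus a minimal CMV promoter) drives SMARCB1. A second cassette uses the human PGK promoter to express puromycin N-acetyltransferase followed by the rtTA3 reverse transactivator. This all-in-one arrangement lets transduced cells be puromycin-selected while supplying the activator, so that adding doxycycline switches on the insert.

The catalogue describes a C-terminal V5 tag provided by the backbone, but the annotation does not call a V5 feature and marks only a short His-tag-like fragment downstream of attB2. The annotated sequence record is 8,872 nt, whereas the catalogue gives a total size of 10,484 bp, a discrepancy the record does not explain. The associated publication concerns SMARCB1-deficient renal medullary carcinoma, which fits a use in controlled re-expression of SMARCB1 in cancer cells.
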