Addgene plasmid #111185: pLXI_TRC403 SMARCB1 var 2
Purpose: Inducible vector (V5 tagged) with SMARCB1 variant 2
Depositing lab: William Hahn. Depositing organization: Dana-Farber Cancer Institute. Publication: Renal medullary carcinomas depend upon SMARCB1 loss and are sensitive to proteasome inhibition. Hong AL, Tseng YY, Wala JA, Kim WJ, Kynnap BD, Doshi MB, Kugener G, Sandoval GJ, Howard TP, Li J, Yang X, Tillgren M, Ghandi M, Sayeed A, Deasy R, Ward A, McSteen B, Labella KM, Keskula P, Tracy A, Connor C, Clinton CM, Church AJ, Crompton BD, Janeway KA, Van Hare B, Sandak D, Gjoerup O, Bandopadhayay P, Clemons PA, Schreiber SL, Root DE, Gokhale PC, Chi SN, Mullen EA, Roberts CW, Kadoch C, Beroukhim R, Ligon KL, Boehm JS, Hahn WC. Elife. 2019 Mar 12;8. pii: 44161. doi: 10.7554/eLife.44161. PubMed 30860482.
Backbone
  Vector backbone: pLXI_TRC401
  Backbone manufacturer: Broad Institute
  Backbone size w/o insert (bp): 9354
  Total vector size (bp): 10484
  Vector type: Lentiviral
  Selectable markers: Puromycin
Growth in bacteria
  Bacterial resistance: Ampicillin, 100 μg/mL
  Growth temperature: 30°C
  Growth strain: NEB Stable
  Copy number: Low Copy
Gene/Insert
  Gene/Insert name: BAF47 (alt names: INI1; BAF47)
  Species: H. sapiens (human)
  Insert size (bp): 1130
  GenBank ID: NM_001007468.2 NM_001007468.2
  Entrez Gene: SMARCB1 (a.k.a. BAF47, CSS3, INI-1, INI1, MRD15, PPP1R144, RDT, RTPS1, SNF5, SNF5L1, SWNTS1, Sfh1p, Snr1, hSNFS)
  Promoter: TRE
  Tag / fusion protein: V5 (C terminal on backbone)
  Cloning method: Gateway Cloning
  Sequencing primers: 5′ TCGAGGTAGGCGTGTACGGTG; 3′ GACGTGAAGAATGTGCGAGAC
Terms and licenses: Academic/Nonprofit Terms; Industry Terms: Not Available to Industry
How to cite: pLXI_TRC403 SMARCB1 var 2 was a gift from William Hahn (Addgene plasmid # 111185 ; http://n2t.net/addgene:111185 ; RRID:Addgene_111185)
